Addgene plasmid #67155: pEGFP C1 SADBs shRNA Resistant
Purpose: pEGFP containing N-terminally EGFP Tagged mouse SADBs resistant to an shRNA
Depositing lab: Maria Alvarado-Kristensson & Ana Carrera. Depositing organization: Centro Nacional de Biotecnologia (CNB). Publication: SADB phosphorylation of gamma-tubulin regulates centrosome duplication. Alvarado-Kristensson M, Rodriguez MJ, Silio V, Valpuesta JM, Carrera AC. Nat Cell Biol. 2009 Sep;11(9):1081-92. doi: 10.1038/ncb1921. Epub 2009 Aug 2. PubMed 19648910.
Backbone
  Vector backbone: pEGFP-C1
  Backbone manufacturer: Clonetech
  Backbone size w/o insert (bp): 4200
  Total vector size (bp): 5425
  Vector type: Mammalian Expression
  Selectable markers: Neomycin (select with G418)
Growth in bacteria
  Bacterial resistance: Kanamycin, 50 μg/mL
  Growth temperature: 37°C
  Growth strain: DH5alpha
  Copy number: High Copy
Gene/Insert
  Gene/Insert name: Brsk1 (alt name: SadB)
  Species: M. musculus (mouse)
  Insert size (bp): 1032
  Mutation: nucleotide 294 C-T, nucleotide 297 C-G
  Entrez Gene: Brsk1 (a.k.a. Gm1100, SAD-B, SADB)
  Promoter: CMV
  Tag / fusion protein: EGFP (N terminal on backbone)
  Cloning method: Restriction Enzyme; 5′ cloning site EcoRI (not destroyed); 3′ cloning site BamHI (not destroyed)
  Sequencing primers: 5′ EGFP-C; 3′ SV40pA-R
Terms and licenses: Academic/Nonprofit Terms; Industry Terms: Not Available to Industry
How to cite: pEGFP C1 SADBs shRNA Resistant was a gift from Maria Alvarado-Kristensson & Ana Carrera (Addgene plasmid # 67155 ; http://n2t.net/addgene:67155 ; RRID:Addgene_67155)
