[The description below was written by a language model from this plasmid's Addgene catalogue record.]
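Description:
pEGFP C1 SADBs shRNA Resistant is a mammalian expression plasmid built on the commercial pEGFP-C1 backbone, with a recorded total size of about 5.4 kb. It is maintained in E. coli as a high-copy plasmid under kanamycin selection. The same backbone provides a neomycin resistance marker, so transfected mammalian cells can be selected with G418. No feature table accompanies the record, so elements such as the origin of replication and polyadenylation signals are not explicitly listed. The use of an SV40 polyA reverse sequencing primer is consistent with the standard pEGFP-C1 layout.

The payload is a roughly 1 kb mouse Brsk1 coding sequence (also called SAD-B or SADB). The "SADBs" designation presumably denotes a short form of the kinase, but the record does not define it. The insert was cloned between the EcoRI and BamHI sites, both of which are retained. It lies downstream of EGFP on the backbone, so the CMV promoter drives a fusion protein with EGFP at the N terminus of the kinase. Two point substitutions were introduced in the insert, C to T at nucleotide 294 and C to G at nucleotide 297, to make the transcript resistant to an shRNA. The record does not give the shRNA target or say whether the changes are silent, although such resistance mutations are normally designed to leave the protein unchanged.

Constructs of this kind are typically used for rescue experiments, in which a fluorescently traceable SADB is re-expressed in cells whose endogenous Brsk1 has been knocked down. The associated publication concerns SADB phosphorylation of gamma-tubulin in the regulation of centrosome duplication.
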