>Addgene plasmid #67155 | pEGFP C1 SADBs shRNA Resistant | depositor partial sequence | sequence record 115650 | SADBs gene flanked with EcoRI and BamHI, sites and C-T (bp 294), and C-G (bp 297)
GAATTCCATGTCGTCCGGGTCCAAGGAAGGTGGCGGGGGCTCCCCCGCCTACCACCTCCCACGCCCACAC
CCACACCCACCCCAGCACGCCCAATATGTGGGCCCCTATCGCCTGGAGAAGACGCTGGGCAAAGGACAGA
CAGGTCTAGTTAAACTTGGAGTCCACTGCATCACGGGTCAGAAGGTCGCTGTCAAGATCGTGAACAGGGA
GAAGCTGTCGGAATCGGTGCTGATGAAGGTGGAGAGGGAAATCGCCATCCTGAAGCTCATTGAACACCCG
CACGTGCTCAAGCTCCACGATGTGTACGAGAACAAGAAATATTTATACTTGGTTCTTGAGCACGTTTCTG
GTGGTGAGCTGTTCGACTACCTGGTAAAAAAAGGGAGACTGACACCCAAGGAGGCCCGGAAGTTCTTCCG
CCAGATCGTGTCAGCACTGGACTTCTGCCATAGCTACTCCATCTGTCACAGAGACTTGAAGCCAGAGAAC
CTGCTGTTGGATGAGAAAAACAACATCCGCATCGCAGACTTTGGTATGGCGTCCCTGCAAGTGGGGGACA
GCCTCCTGGAGACCAGCTGCGGGTCCCCCCATTACGCATGTCCAGAGGTGATCAAGGGGGAAAAGTATGA
TGGCCGCCGGGCAGACATGTGGAGCTGTGGAGTCATCCTATTTGCCCTGCTTGTGGGGGCACTGCCCTTC
GATGACGACAACCTGCGCCAGCTACTGGAGAAGGTGAAACGTGGGGTCTTCCACATGCCTCACTTCATCC
CTCCAGACTGCCAGAGCCTCCTGAGAGGGATGATTGAAGTGGAGCCCGAGAAAAGGCTCAGTCTGGAGCA
AATTCAGAAACATCCTTGGTATCTGGGCGGGAAACACGAACCAGACCCTTGCCTGGAGCCAGCCCCAGGC
CGCAGAGTAGCCATGCGTAGCCTGCCTTCCAATGGCGAGCTGGACCCTGACGTTCTGGAAAGCATGGCGT
CTCTGGGCTGCTTCAGAGACCGCGAGCGGCTGCACAGAGAACTGCGAAGCGAGGAGTAAGAGCTCCCAAA
ATCCTTTTCACCGGCGCCCCACTTCATTGAATGGGTTGTGGCAGGATCC
