>Addgene plasmid #67155 | pEGFP C1 SADBs shRNA Resistant | addgene partial sequence | sequence record 117973 | EGFP-C 5'-CATGGTCCTGCTGGAGTTCGTG-3'
ACGAGCTGTCAGTCCGGACTCAGATCTCGAGCTCAAGCTTCGAATTCGGACCAGGGCACCATGTCGTCCG
GGTCCAAGGAAGGTGGCGGGGGCTCCCCCGCCTACCACCTCCCACGCCCACACCCACACCCACCCCAGCA
CGCCCAATATGTGGGCCCCTATCGCCTGGAGAAGACGCTGGGCAAAGGACAGACAGGTCTAGTTAAACTT
GGAGTCCACTGCATCACGGGTCAGAAGGTCGCTGTCAAGATCGTGAACAGGGAGAAGCTGTCGGAATCGG
TGCTGATGAAGGTGGAGAGGGAAATCGCCATCCTGAAGCTCATTGAACACCCGCACGTGCTCAAGCTCCA
CGATGTGTACGAGAACAAGAAATATTTATACTTGGTTCTTGAGCACGTTTCTGGTGGTGAGCTGTTCGAC
TACCTGGTAAAAAAAGGGAGACTGACACCCAAGGAGGCCCGGAAGTTCTTCCGCCAGATCGTGTCAGCAC
TGGACTTCTGCCATAGCTACTCCATCTGTCACAGAGACTTGAAGCCAGAGAACCTGCTGTTGGATGAGAA
AAACAACATCCGCATCGCAGACTTTGGTATGGCGTCCCTGCAAGTGGGGGACAGCCTCCTGGAGACCAGC
TGCGGGTCCCCCCATTACGCATGTCCAGAGGTGATCAAGGGGGAAAAGTATGATGGCCGCCGGGCAGACA
TGTGGAGCTGTGGAGTCATCCTATTTGCCCTGCTTGTGGGGGCACTGCCCTTCGATGACGACAACCTGCG
CCAGCTACTGGAGAAGGTGAAACGTGGGGTCTTCCACATGCCTCACTTCATCCCTCCAGACTGCCAGAGC
CTCCTGAGAGGGATGATTGAAGTGGAGCCCGAGAAAAGGCTCAGTCTGGAGCAAATTCAGAAACATCCTT
GGTATCTGGGCGGGAAACACGAACCAGACCCTTGCCTGGAGCCAGCCCCAGGCCGCAGAGTAGCCATGCG
TAGCCTGCCTTCCAATGGCGAGCT
