>Addgene plasmid #67155 | pEGFP C1 SADBs shRNA Resistant | addgene partial sequence | sequence record 117974 | SV40pA-R 5'-GAAATTTGTGATGCTATTGC-3'
ATAACAGTTACAACAACAATTGCATTCATTTTATGTTTCAGGTTCAGGGGGAGGTGTGGGAGGTTTTTTA
AAGCAAGTAAAACCTCTACAAATGTGGTATGGCTGATTATGATCAGTTATCTAGATCCGGTGGATCCTGC
CACAACCCATTCAATGAAGTGGGGCGCCGGTGAAAAGGATTTTGGGAGCTCTTACTCCTCGCTTCGCAGT
TCTCTGTGCAGCCGCTCGCGGTCTCTGAAGCAGCCCAGAGACGCCATGCTTTCCAGAACGTCAGGGTCCA
GCTCGCCATTGGAAGGCAGGCTACGCATGGCTACTCTGCGGCCTGGGGCTGGCTCCAGGCAAGGGTCTGG
TTCGTGTTTCCCGCCCAGATACCAAGGATGTTTCTGAATTTGCTCCAGACTGAGCCTTTTCTCGGGCTCC
ACTTCAATCATCCCTCTCAGGAGGCTCTGGCAGTCTGGAGGGATGAAGTGAGGCATGTGGAAGACCCCAC
GTTTCACCTTCTCCAGTAGCTGGCGCAGGTTGTCGTCATCGAAGGGCAGTGCCCCCACAAGCAGGGCAAA
TAGGATGACTCCACAGCTCCACATGTCTGCCCGGCGGCCATCATACTTTTCCCCCTTGATCACCTCTGGA
CATGCGTAATGGGGGGACCCGCAGCTGGTCTCCAGGAGGCTGTCCCCCACTTGCAGGGACGCCATACCAA
AGTCTGCGATGCGGATGTTGTTTTTCTCATCCAACAGCAGGTTCTCTGGCTTCAAGTCTCTGTGACAGAT
GGAGTAGCTATGGCAGAAGTCCAGTGCTGACACGATCTGGCGGAAGAACTTCCGGGCCTCCTTGGGTGTC
AGTCTCCCTTTTTTTACCAGGTAGTCGAACAGCTCACCACCAGAAACGTGCTCAAGAACCAAGTATAAAT
ATTTCTTGTTCTCGTACACATCGTGGAGCTTGAGCACGTGCGGGTGTTCAATGAGCTTCAGGATGGCGAT
TTCCCTCTCCACCTTCATCAGCACC
